>Addgene plasmid #173830 | pPSU30 | addgene full sequence | sequence record 339998 | Addgene NGS Result
GGCACCATGCATCGATCCCGCGAAATTAATACGACTCACTATAGGGAGACCACAACGGTTTCCCTCCGGC
TCCGGAGAGCTCAATAATTTTGTTTAACTTTAAGAAGGAGATATACATATGGGTAGTCATCATCACCACC
ATCACCATCATCATCATGGTAGCGCAGATAACAAGTTCAATAAAGAACAGCAGAACGCCTTCTATGAAAT
TCTGCATCTGCCGAATCTGAATGAAGAACAGCGTAATGGTTTTATCCAGAGCCTGAAAGATGATCCGAGC
CAGAGCGCAAATCTGCTGGCCGAAGCAAAAAAACTGAATGATGCACAGGCACCGAAAGGATCCGCTGATA
ACAAATTTAACAAAGAGCAACAAAACGCCTTTTACGAGATCCTGCATTTACCGAACCTGACCGAGGAACA
GCGCAACGGCTTTATTCAGTCACTGAAAGACGACCCGAGTGTGAGCAAAGAAATTCTGGCAGAGGCCAAA
AAGCTGAACGATGCCCAAGCTCCGGCCGGAGGTAGCGGTAGCGGTTCAGGTTCTGGTTCAGGTAGTGGTA
GCAGCGAACTGGAAAAAGCAATGGTTGCACTGATTGATGTGTTTCATCAGTATAGCGGTCGTGAAGGCGA
TAAACACAAACTGAAAAAAAGCGAGCTGAAAGAGCTGATCAATAACGAACTGAGCCATTTTCTGGAAGAG
ATCAAAGAACAAGAGGTGGTGGATAAAGTTATGGAAACCCTGGATAATGATGGTGATGGTGAATGCGATT
TTCAAGAGTTTATGGCATTTGTTGCAATGGTTACCACCGCCTGTCATGAATTTTTTGAACACGAAGCCGG
CAAGCGACGATGGAAAAAGAATTTCATAGCCGTCTCAGCAGCCAACCGCTTTAAGAAAATCTCATCCTCC
GGGGCACTTCTGTAATGTACAGGTACCACGCGTGCGCGCTGATCCGGCTGCTAACAAAGCCCGAAAGGAA
GCTGAGTTGGCTGCTGCCACCGCTGAGCAATAACTAGCATAACCCCTTGGGGCCTCTAAACGGGTCTTGA
GGGGTTTTTTGCTGAAAGGAGGAACTATATCGGGATTAGCCCGCCTAATGAGCGGGCTTTTTTTTAATTC
CCCTATTTGTTTATTTTTCTAAATACATTCAAATATGTATCCGCTCATGAGACAATAACCCTGATAAATG
CTTCAATAATATTGAAAAAGGAAGAGTATGAGTATTCAACATTTCCGTGTCGCCCTTATTCCCTTTTTTG
CGGCATTTTGCCTTCCTGTTTTTGCTCACCCAGAAACGCTCGTGAAAGTAAAAGACGCAGAGGACCAATT
GGGGGCACGAGTGGGATACATAGAACTGGACTTGAATAGCGGTAAAATCCTTGAGAGTTTTCGCCCTGAA
GAGCGTTTTCCAATGATGAGCACTTTCAAAGTTCTGCTATGTGGAGCAGTATTATCCCGTGTAGATGCGG
GGCAAGAGCAACTCGGACGACGAATACACTATTCGCAGAATGACTTGGTTGAATACTCCCCAGTGACAGA
AAAGCACCTTACGGACGGAATGACGGTAAGAGAATTATGTAGTGCCGCCATAACGATGAGTGATAACACT
GCGGCGAACTTACTTCTGACAACCATCGGTGGACCGAAGGAATTAACCGCTTTTTTGCACAATATGGGAG
ACCATGTAACTCGCCTTGACCGTTGGGAACCAGAACTGAATGAAGCCATACCAAACGACGAGCGAGACAC
CACAATGCCTGCGGCAATGGCAACAACATTACGCAAACTATTAACTGGCGAACTACTTACTCTGGCTTCA
CGGCAACAATTAATAGACTGGCTTGAAGCGGATAAAGTTGCAGGACCACTACTGCGTTCGGCACTTCCTG
CTGGCTGGTTTATTGCTGATAAATCTGGGGCAGGAGAGCGTGGTTCACGGGGTATCATTGCCGCACTTGG
ACCAGATGGTAAGCCTTCCCGTATCGTAGTTATCTACACGACGGGTAGTCAGGCAACTATGGACGAACGA
AATAGACAGATTGCTGAAATAGGGGCTTCACTGATTAAGCATTGGTAAACCGATACAATTAAAGGCTCCT
TTTGGAGCCTTTTTTTTTGGACGGACCGGTAGAAAAGATCAAAGGATCTTCTTGAGATCCTTTTTTTCTG
CGCGTAATCTGCTGCTTGCAAACAAAAAAACCACCGCTACCAGCGGTGGTTTGTTTGCCGGATCAAGAGC
TACCAACTCTTTTTCCGAAGGTAACTGGCTTCAGCAGAGCGCAGATACCAAATACTGTCCTTCTAGTGTA
GCCGTAGTTAGGCCACCACTTCAAGAACTCTGTAGCACCGCCTACATACCTCGCTCTGCTAATCCTGTTA
CCAGTGGCTGCTGCCAGTGGCGATAAGTCGTGTCTTACCGGGTTGGACTCAAGACGATAGTTACCGGATA
AGGCGCAGCGGTCGGGCTGAACGGGGGGTTCGTGCACACAGCCCAGCTTGGAGCGAACGACCTACACCGA
ACTGAGATACCTACAGCGTGAGCTATGAGAAAGCGCCACGCTTCCCGAAGGGAGAAAGGCGGACAGGTAT
CCGGTAAGCGGCAGGGTCGGAACAGGAGAGCGCACGAGGGAGCTTCCAGGGGGAAACGCCTGGTATCTTT
ATAGTCCTGTCGGGTTTCGCCACCTCTGACTTGAGCGTCGATTTTTGTGATGCTCGTCAGGGGGGCGGAG
CCTATGGAAAAACGCCAGCAACGCGGCCTTTTTACGGTTCCTGGCCTTTTGCTGGCCTTTTGCTCACATG
TTCTTTCCTGCGTTATCCCCTGATTCTGTGGATAACCGTATTACCGCCTTTGAGTGAGCTGATACCGCTC
GCCGCAGCCGAACGACCGAGCGCAGCGAGTCAGTGAGCGAGGAAGCGGAAGAGCGCCTGATGCGGTATTT
TCTCCTTACGCATCTGTGCGGTATTTCACACCGCAATGGTGCACTCTCAGTACAATCTGCTCTGATGCCG
CATAGTTAAGCCAGTATACACTCCGCTATCGCTACGTGACTGGGTCATGGCTGCGCCCCGACACCCGCCA
ACACCCGCTGACGCGCCCTGACGGGCTTGTCTGCTCCCGGCATCCGCTTACAGACAAGCTGTGACCGTCT
CCGGGAGCTGCATGTGTCAGAGGTTTTCACCGTCATCACCGAAACGCGCGAGGCAGCTGCGGTAAAGCTC
ATCAGCGTGGTCGTGAAGCGATTCACAGATGTCTGCCTGTTCATCCGCGTCCAGCTCGTTGAGTTTCTCC
AGAAGCGTTAATGTCTGGCTTCTGATAAAGCGGGCCATGTTAAGGGCGGTTTTTTCCTGTTTGGTCACTG
ATGCCTCCGTGTAAGGGGGATTTCTGTTCATGGGGTAATGATACCGATGAAACGAGAGAGGATGCTCACG
ATACGGGTTACTGATGATGAACATGCCCGGTTACTGGAACGTTGTGAGGGTAAACAACTGGCGGTATGGA
TGCGGCGGGACCAGAGAAAAATCACTCAGGGTCAATGCCAGCGCTTCGTTAATACAGATGTAGGTGTT
Features (pLannotate 1.2.2; 15 found; start..end, strand, type, name):
     27..45      +  promoter       T7 promoter: promoter for bacteriophage T7 RNA polymerase
     89..111     +  RBS            RBS: efficient ribosome binding site from bacteriophage T7 gene 10 (Olins and Rangwala, 1989)
    140..160     +  CDS            capTEV™ (fragment): composite tag for in vivo biotinylation, TEV protease cleavage, and 6xHis tagging
    164..508     +  CDS            spa (fragment): SPA_STAAE - Experimental evidence at protein level: Swiss-Prot protein existence level 1. Plays a role in the inhibition of the host innate and adaptive immune responses. Possesses five immunoglobulin-binding domains that capture both the fragment crystallizable region (Fc region) and the Fab region (part of Ig that identifies antigen) of immunoglobulins (By similarity). In turn, Staphylococcus aureus is protected from phagocytic killing via inhibition of Ig Fc region. In addition, the host elicited B-cell response is prevented due to a decrease of antibody-secreting cell proliferation that en
    563..835     +  CDS            S100B: S100B_HUMAN - Experimental evidence at protein level: Swiss-Prot protein existence level 1. Weakly binds calcium but binds zinc very tightly-distinct binding sites with different affinities exist for both ions on each monomer. Physiological concentrations of potassium ion antagonize the binding of both divalent cations, especially affecting high-affinity calcium-binding sites. Binds to and initiates the activation of STK38 by releasing autoinhibitory intramolecular interactions within the kinase. Interaction with AGER after myocardial infarction may play a role in myocyte apoptosis by activati
    842..919     +  CDS            CBP: calmodulin-binding peptide derived from skeletal muscle myosin light chain kinase; binds calmodulin with nanomolar affinity in the presence of calcium
    957..1006    +  CDS            SET1 (fragment): solubility-enhancement tag derived from T7 phage gene 10B
   1014..1061    +  terminator     T7 terminator: transcription terminator for bacteriophage T7 RNA polymerase
   1126..1217    +  promoter       AmpR promoter: bla
   1218..2075    +  CDS            bla: BLAT_ECOLX - Experimental evidence at protein level: Swiss-Prot protein existence level 1. TEM-type are the most prevalent beta-lactamases in enterobacteria; they hydrolyze the beta-lactam bond in susceptible beta-lactam antibiotics, thus conferring resistance to penicillins and cephalosporins. TEM-3 and TEM-4 are capable of hydrolyzing cefotaxime and ceftazidime. TEM-5 is capable of hydrolyzing ceftazidime. TEM-6 is capable of hydrolyzing ceftazidime and aztreonam. TEM-8/CAZ-2, TEM- 16/CAZ-7 and TEM-24/CAZ-6 are markedly active against ceftazidime. IRT- 4 shows resistance to beta-lactamase in
   2082..2121    +  terminator     fd terminator: central terminator from bacteriophage fd (Otsuka and Kunisawa, 1982)
   2152..2740    +  rep_origin     ori: high-copy-number ColE1/pMB1/pBR322/pUC origin of replication
   2926..3065    -  misc_feature   bom: basis of mobility region from pBR322
   3167..3358    -  CDS            rop: Rop protein, which maintains plasmids at low copy number; rop
   3398..3508    +  CDS            mbeC (fragment): MBEC_ECOLX - Experimental evidence at protein level: Swiss-Prot protein existence level 1. Required for efficient mobilization of ColE1 plasmid and is thus essential to promote the specific transfer of the plasmid during conjugation. Probably functions by inducing DNA bending, helping the MbeA relaxase to melt the DNA around the nic site and cleave the phosphodiester bond. Binds specifically double-stranded DNA (dsDNA) containing the ColE1 oriT but does not recognize the inverted repeat (IR). From Escherichia coli.
