[The description below was written by a language model from this plasmid's Addgene catalogue record and pLannotate feature annotations shown in this document.]
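Description:
pPSU30 is a small (about 3.6 kb) bacterial expression plasmid built on the pST50Trc3 backbone, made to produce the 30 kD component of the Penn State Protein Ladder, a set of recombinant proteins intended as inexpensive molecular weight markers for protein gels. It is propagated in E. coli under ampicillin selection, conferred by a TEM-type beta-lactamase gene with its own promoter and followed by an fd phage terminator. Replication depends on a ColE1/pMB1-family origin. Although the automated annotation labels this origin generically as high copy, the plasmid also carries the rop gene and the pBR322 bom region, consistent with the catalogue's low-copy designation.

The expression cassette is a standard T7 arrangement: a T7 promoter and the efficient T7 gene 10 ribosome binding site upstream of the coding region, with a T7 terminator downstream, so expression requires a host that supplies T7 RNA polymerase. The synthetic insert, named HSTPABPACS100BCBP and cloned between NdeI and BsrGI sites, encodes a fusion protein. The feature table detects a short N-terminal tag region matching part of a composite His/TEV-type tag, a segment derived from the immunoglobulin-binding domains of Staphylococcus aureus protein A, human S100B, and a C-terminal calmodulin-binding peptide. Short hits to SET1 just before the terminator and to mbeC in the backbone are probably vector-derived remnants rather than functional parts. The record does not explain the role of each module. However, a His-type tag would normally allow affinity purification, and protein A domains bind antibodies, which could make the marker detectable on immunoblots.
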