Addgene plasmid #173830: pPSU30
Purpose: Expresses 30 kD Penn State ladder protein
Depositing lab: Song Tan. Depositing organization: Pennsylvania State University. Publication: The Penn State Protein Ladder system for inexpensive protein molecular weight markers. Santilli RT, Williamson JE 3rd, Shibata Y, Sowers RP, Fleischman AN, Tan S. Sci Rep. 2021 Aug 18;11(1):16703. doi: 10.1038/s41598-021-96051-x. PubMed 34408191.
Backbone
  Vector backbone: pST50Trc3
  Vector type: Bacterial Expression
Growth in bacteria
  Bacterial resistance: Ampicillin, 100 μg/mL
  Growth temperature: 37°C
  Growth strain: DH5alpha
  Copy number: Low Copy
Gene/Insert
  Gene/Insert name: HSTPABPACS100BCBP
  Species: Synthetic
  Promoter: T7
  Cloning method: Restriction Enzyme; 5′ cloning site NdeI (unknown if destroyed); 3′ cloning site BsrGI (unknown if destroyed)
  Sequencing primers: 5′ T7; 3′ T7 Term
Terms and licenses: Academic/Nonprofit Terms; Industry Terms: Not Available to Industry
How to cite: pPSU30 was a gift from Song Tan (Addgene plasmid # 173830 ; http://n2t.net/addgene:173830 ; RRID:Addgene_173830)
